Addgene plasmid #65221: pcDNA3-Delta(Pro-MP)ADAM17-HA
Purpose: Expression of HA tagged ADAM17 lacking prodomain and metalloprotease domain in mammalian cells
Depositing lab: Axel Ullrich. Depositing organization: Max Planck Institute of Biochemistry. Publication: TACE cleavage of proamphiregulin regulates GPCR-induced proliferation and motility of cancer cells. Gschwind A, Hart S, Fischer OM, Ullrich A. EMBO J. 2003 May 15;22(10):2411-21. 10.1093/emboj/cdg231 PubMed 12743035.
Backbone
  Vector backbone: pcDNA3
  Backbone manufacturer: Invitrogen
  Backbone size w/o insert (bp): 5446
  Total vector size (bp): 6546
  Modifications to backbone: in-frame HA tag between ApaI and XhoI sites of pcDNA3
  Vector type: Mammalian Expression
  Selectable markers: Neomycin (select with G418)
Growth in bacteria
  Bacterial resistance: Ampicillin, 100 μg/mL
  Growth temperature: 37°C
  Growth strain: DH5alpha
  Copy number: High Copy
Gene/Insert
  Gene/Insert name: Delta(Pro-MP)ADAM17
  Species: H. sapiens (human)
  Insert size (bp): 1100
  Mutation: deleted AA 18-473
  GenBank ID: NM_003183
  Entrez Gene: ADAM17 (a.k.a. ADAM18, CD156B, CSVP, NISBD, NISBD1, TACE)
  Promoter: CMV
  Tag / fusion protein: HA (C terminal on backbone)
  Cloning method: Restriction Enzyme; 5′ cloning site EcoRI (not destroyed); 3′ cloning site XbaI (not destroyed)
  Sequencing primers: 5′ CACTGCTTACTGGCTTATCG; 3′ TGGCAACTAGAAGGCACAG
Terms and licenses: Academic/Nonprofit Terms; Industry Terms: Not Available to Industry
Depositor comments: Mutagenesis creates EcoRV site 57bp downstream of Start ATG. Insert contains several point mutations compared to NM_003183 (see sequence).
How to cite: pcDNA3-Delta(Pro-MP)ADAM17-HA was a gift from Axel Ullrich (Addgene plasmid # 65221 ; http://n2t.net/addgene:65221 ; RRID:Addgene_65221)
