[The description below was written by a language model from this plasmid's Addgene catalogue record and pLannotate feature annotations shown in this document.]
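Description:
pcDNA3-Delta(Pro-MP)ADAM17-HA is a mammalian expression plasmid built on the pcDNA3 backbone, modified to carry an in-frame HA epitope tag downstream of the cloning sites. It is propagated in E. coli as a high-copy plasmid through its ColE1/pUC-type origin and selected with ampicillin via the β-lactamase gene. An f1 origin is also present. For mammalian cells, an SV40 early promoter drives a neomycin phosphotransferase cassette ending in an SV40 polyadenylation signal, which allows G418 selection of stable transfectants.

The payload is a truncated human ADAM17 (TACE) coding sequence of about 1.1 kb, inserted between EcoRI and XbaI. Amino acids 18–473 have been deleted, removing the prodomain and the metalloprotease domain. The first 17 residues at the N-terminus and the regions C-terminal to the catalytic domain are retained. Transcription is driven by the CMV immediate-early enhancer and promoter and terminated by the bovine growth hormone polyadenylation signal. The protein carries a C-terminal HA tag supplied by the backbone, which the feature table detects as a short fragment matching an HA repeat, consistent with one HA epitope. T7 and SP6 promoter sequences flank the insert as in the parental vector.

The depositor notes that the mutagenesis introduced an EcoRV site shortly after the start codon and that the insert has several point differences from the reference transcript. The stated purpose is expression of HA-tagged, protease-deficient ADAM17 in mammalian cells. The associated publication studied TACE cleavage of proamphiregulin in GPCR-induced cancer cell proliferation and motility. The record does not state how the mutant functions in those experiments.
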