Features (pLannotate 1.2.2; 22 found; start..end, strand, type, name):
     28..80      -  misc_feature   bom (fragment): basis of mobility region from pBR322
    235..614     +  enhancer       CMV enhancer: human cytomegalovirus immediate early enhancer
    615..818     +  promoter       CMV promoter: human cytomegalovirus (CMV) immediate early promoter
    814..847     +  LTR            5' LTR (truncated) (fragment): truncated 5' long terminal repeat (LTR) from HIV-1
    863..881     +  promoter       T7 promoter: promoter for bacteriophage T7 RNA polymerase
   1007..2059    +  CDS            ADAM17 (fragment): ADA17_HUMAN - Also known as CSVP, TACE. Experimental evidence at protein level: Swiss-Prot protein existence level 1. Cleaves the membrane-bound precursor of TNF-alpha to its mature soluble form (PubMed:9034191). Responsible for the proteolytical release of soluble JAM3 from endothelial cells surface (PubMed:20592283). Responsible for the proteolytic release of several other cell-surface proteins, including p75 TNF-receptor, interleukin 1 receptor type II, p55 TNF-receptor, transforming growth factor-alpha, L-selectin, growth hormone receptor, MUC1 and the amyloid precursor protein (PubMed:124
   2078..2106    +  CDS            3xHA (fragment): three tandem HA epitope tags
   2127..2144    -  promoter       SP6 promoter (fragment): promoter for bacteriophage SP6 RNA polymerase
   2170..2394    +  polyA_signal   bGH poly(A) signal: bovine growth hormone polyadenylation signal
   2398..2419    +  promoter       SV40 promoter (fragment): SV40 enhancer and early promoter
   2440..2868    +  rep_origin     f1 ori (sequence partly withheld): f1 bacteriophage origin of replication; arrow indicates direction of (+) strand synthesis
   2882..3211    +  promoter       SV40 promoter: SV40 enhancer and early promoter
   3278..4069    +  CDS            neo: KKA2_KLEPN - Also known as kan, nptII. Experimental evidence at protein level: Swiss-Prot protein existence level 1. Resistance to kanamycin, neomycin, paromomycin, ribostamycin, butirosin and gentamicin B. From Klebsiella pneumoniae.
   4093..4251    +  CDS            ble (fragment): BLE_KLEPN - Experimental evidence at protein level: Swiss-Prot protein existence level 1. Binding protein with a strong affinity to the bleomycin family of antibiotics. Binds to CL990; an antimitotic-antibiotic compound. From Klebsiella pneumoniae.
   4246..4367    +  polyA_signal   SV40 poly(A) signal: SV40 polyadenylation signal
   4440..4456    -  protein_bind   lac operator: The lac repressor binds to the lac operator to inhibit transcription in E. coli. This inhibition can be relieved by adding lactose or isopropyl-β-D-thiogalactopyranoside (IPTG). lac repressor encoded by lacI
   4464..4494    -  promoter       lac promoter: promoter for the E. coli lac operon
   4509..4530    -  protein_bind   CAP binding site: CAP binding activates transcription in the presence of cAMP. E. coli catabolite activator protein
   4543..4635    -  CDS            lacI (fragment): lac repressor; lacI; The lac repressor binds to the lac operator to inhibit transcription in E. coli. This inhibition can be relieved by adding lactose or isopropyl-β-D-thiogalactopyranoside (IPTG).
   4818..5406    -  rep_origin     ori: high-copy-number ColE1/pMB1/pBR322/pUC origin of replication
   5577..6437    -  CDS            AmpR: β-lactamase; bla; confers resistance to ampicillin, carbenicillin, and related antibiotics
   6438..6542    -  promoter       AmpR promoter: bla
>Addgene plasmid #65221 | pcDNA3-Delta(Pro-MP)ADAM17-HA | addgene full sequence | sequence record 460799 | Addgene NGS Result
GACGGATCGGGAGATCTCCCGATCCCCTATGGTGCACTCTCAGTACAATCTGCTCTGATGCCGCATAGTT
AAGCCAGTATCTGCTCCCTGCTTGTGTGTTGGAGGTCGCTGAGTAGTGCGCGAGCAAAATTTAAGCTACA
ACAAGGCAAGGCTTGACCGACAATTGCATGAAGAATCTGCTTAGGGTTAGGCGTTTTGCGCTGCTTCGCG
ATGTACGGGCCAGATATACGCGTTGACATTGATTATTGACTAGTTATTAATAGTAATCAATTACGGGGTC
ATTAGTTCATAGCCCATATATGGAGTTCCGCGTTACATAACTTACGGTAAATGGCCCGCCTGGCTGACCG
CCCAACGACCCCCGCCCATTGACGTCAATAATGACGTATGTTCCCATAGTAACGCCAATAGGGACTTTCC
ATTGACGTCAATGGGTGGAGTATTTACGGTAAACTGCCCACTTGGCAGTACATCAAGTGTATCATATGCC
AAGTACGCCCCCTATTGACGTCAATGACGGTAAATGGCCCGCCTGGCATTATGCCCAGTACATGACCTTA
TGGGACTTTCCTACTTGGCAGTACATCTACGTATTAGTCATCGCTATTACCATGGTGATGCGGTTTTGGC
AGTACATCAATGGGCGTGGATAGCGGTTTGACTCACGGGGATTTCCAAGTCTCCACCCCATTGACGTCAA
TGGGAGTTTGTTTTGGCACCAAAATCAACGGGACTTTCCAAAATGTCGTAACAACTCCGCCCCATTGACG
CAAATGGGCGGTAGGCGTGTACGGTGGGAGGTCTATATAAGCAGAGCTCTCTGGCTAACTAGAGAACCCA
CTGCTTACTGGCTTATCGAAATTAATACGACTCACTATAGGGAGACCCAAGCTTGGTACCGAGCTCGGAT
CCACTAGTAACGGCCGCCAGTGTGCTGGAATTCGCCACCATGAGGCAGTCTCTCCTATTCCTGACCAGCG
TGGTTCCTTTCGTGCTGGCGGATATCAGCAATAAAGTTTGTGGGAACTCGAGGGTGGATGAAGGAGAAGA
GTGTGATCCTGGCATCATGTATCTGAACAACGACACCTGCTGCAACAGCGACTGCACGTTGAAGGAAGGT
GTCCAGTGCAGTGACAGGAACAGTCCTTGCTGTAAAAACTGTCAGTTTGAGACTGCCCAGAAGAAGTGCC
AGGAGGCGATTAATGCTACTTGCAAAGGCGTGTCCTACTGCACAGGTAATAGCAGTGAGTGCCCGCCTCC
AGGAAATGCTGAAGATGACACTGTTTGCTTGGATCTTGGCAAGTGTAAGGATGGGAAATGCATCCCTTTC
TGCGAGTGGGAACAGCAGCTGGAGTCCTGTGCATGTAGTGAAACTGACAACTCCTGCAAGGTGTGCTGCA
GGGACCTTTCTGGCCGCTGTGTGCCCTATGTCGATGCTGAACAAAAGAACTTATTTTTGAGGAAAGGAAA
GCCCTGCACAGTAGGATTTTGTGACATGAATGGCAAATGTGAGAAACGAGTACAGGATGTAATTGAACGA
TTTTGGGATTTCATTGACCAGCTGAGCATCAATACTTTTGGAAAGTTTTTAGCAGACAACATCGTTGGGT
CTGTCCTGGTTTTCTCCTTGATATTTTGGATTCCTTTCAGCATTCTTGTCCATTGTGTGGATAAGAAATT
GGATAAACAGTATGAATCTCTGTCTCTGTTTCACCCCAGTAACGTCGAAATGCTGAGCAGCATGGATTCT
GCATCGGTTCGCATTATCAAACCCTTTCCTGCGCCCCAGACTCCAGGCCGCCTGCAGCCTGCCCCTGTGA
TCCCTTCGGCGCCAGCAGCTCCAAAACTGGACCACCAGAGAATGGACACCATCCAGGAAGACCCCAGCAC
AGACTCACATATGGACGAGGATGGGTTTGAGAAGGACCCCTTCCCAAATAGCAGCACAGCTGCCAAGTCA
TTTGAGGATCTCGCGGACCATCCGGTCACCAGAAGTGAAAAGGCTGCCTCCTTTAAACTGCAGCGTCAGA
ATCGTGTTGACAGCAAAGAAACAGAGTGCGGAGGATCTAGAGGGCCCTACCCATACGATGTTCCAGATTA
CGCTTAACTCGAGCTAGCGGCCGCGGCTATAGTGTCACCTAAATGCTAGAGCTCGCTGATCAGCCTCGAC
TGTGCCTTCTAGTTGCCAGCCATCTGTTGTTTGCCCCTCCCCCGTGCCTTCCTTGACCCTGGAAGGTGCC
ACTCCCACTGTCCTTTCCTAATAAAATGAGGAAATTGCATCGCATTGTCTGAGTAGGTGTCATTCTATTC
TGGGGGGTGGGGTGGGGCAGGACAGCAAGGGGGAGGATTGGGAAGACAATAGCAGGCATGCTGGGGATGC
GGTGGGCTCTATGGCTTCTGAGGCGGAAAGAACCAGCTGGGGCTCTAGGGGGTATCCCC
[124 nt withheld, positions 2440-2563]
C
[91 nt withheld, positions 2565-2655]
A
[49 nt withheld, positions 2657-2705]
CCTTTGACGTTGGAGTCCACGTTCTTT
[37 nt withheld, positions 2733-2769]
ACCCTATCTCGGTCTATTCTTTTGATTTATAAGGGATTTTGCCGATTTCGGCCTATTGGTTAAAAAATGA
GCTGATTTAACAAAAATTTAACGCGAATTAATTCTGTGGAATGTGTGTCAGTTAGGGTGTGGAAAGTCCC
CAGGCTCCCCAGCAGGCAGAAGTATGCAAAGCATGCATCTCAATTAGTCAGCAACCAGGTGTGGAAAGTC
CCCAGGCTCCCCAGCAGGCAGAAGTATGCAAAGCATGCATCTCAATTAGTCAGCAACCATAGTCCCGCCC
CTAACTCCGCCCATCCCGCCCCTAACTCCGCCCAGTTCCGCCCATTCTCCGCCCCATGGCTGACTAATTT
TTTTTATTTATGCAGAGGCCGAGGCCGCCTCTGCCTCTGAGCTATTCCAGAAGTAGTGAGGAGGCTTTTT
TGGAGGCCTAGGCTTTTGCAAAAAGCTCCCGGGAGCTTGTATATCCATTTTCGGATCTGATCAAGAGACA
GGATGAGGATCGTTTCGCATGATTGAACAAGATGGATTGCACGCAGGTTCTCCGGCCGCTTGGGTGGAGA
GGCTATTCGGCTATGACTGGGCACAACAGACAATCGGCTGCTCTGATGCCGCCGTGTTCCGGCTGTCAGC
GCAGGGGCGCCCGGTTCTTTTTGTCAAGACCGACCTGTCCGGTGCCCTGAATGAACTGCAGGACGAGGCA
GCGCGGCTATCGTGGCTGGCCACGACGGGCGTTCCTTGCGCAGCTGTGCTCGACGTTGTCACTGAAGCGG
GAAGGGACTGGCTGCTATTGGGCGAAGTGCCGGGGCAGGATCTCCTGTCATCTCACCTTGCTCCTGCCGA
GAAAGTATCCATCATGGCTGATGCAATGCGGCGGCTGCATACGCTTGATCCGGCTACCTGCCCATTCGAC
CACCAAGCGAAACATCGCATCGAGCGAGCACGTACTCGGATGGAAGCCGGTCTTGTCGATCAGGATGATC
TGGACGAAGAGCATCAGGGGCTCGCGCCAGCCGAACTGTTCGCCAGGCTCAAGGCGCGCATGCCCGACGG
CGAGGATCTCGTCGTGACCCATGGCGATGCCTGCTTGCCGAATATCATGGTGGAAAATGGCCGCTTTTCT
GGATTCATCGACTGTGGCCGGCTGGGTGTGGCGGACCGCTATCAGGACATAGCGTTGGCTACCCGTGATA
TTGCTGAAGAGCTTGGCGGCGAATGGGCTGACCGCTTCCTCGTGCTTTACGGTATCGCCGCTCCCGATTC
GCAGCGCATCGCCTTCTATCGCCTTCTTGACGAGTTCTTCTGAGCGGGACTCTGGGGTTCGAAATGACCG
ACCAAGCGACGCCCAACCTGCCATCACGAGATTTCGATTCCACCGCCGCCTTCTATGAAAGGTTGGGCTT
CGGAATCGTTTTCCGGGACGCCGGCTGGATGATCCTCCAGCGCGGGGATCTCATGCTGGAGTTCTTCGCC
CACCCCAACTTGTTTATTGCAGCTTATAATGGTTACAAATAAAGCAATAGCATCACAAATTTCACAAATA
AAGCATTTTTTTCACTGCATTCTAGTTGTGGTTTGTCCAAACTCATCAATGTATCTTATCATGTCTGTAT
ACCGTCGACCTCTAGCTAGAGCTTGGCGTAATCATGGTCATAGCTGTTTCCTGTGTGAAATTGTTATCCG
CTCACAATTCCACACAACATACGAGCCGGAAGCATAAAGTGTAAAGCCTGGGGTGCCTAATGAGTGAGCT
AACTCACATTAATTGCGTTGCGCTCACTGCCCGCTTTCCAGTCGGGAAACCTGTCGTGCCAGCTGCATTA
ATGAATCGGCCAACGCGCGGGGAGAGGCGGTTTGCGTATTGGGCGCTCTTCCGCTTCCTCGCTCACTGAC
TCGCTGCGCTCGGTCGTTCGGCTGCGGCGAGCGGTATCAGCTCACTCAAAGGCGGTAATACGGTTATCCA
CAGAATCAGGGGATAACGCAGGAAAGAACATGTGAGCAAAAGGCCAGCAAAAGGCCAGGAACCGTAAAAA
GGCCGCGTTGCTGGCGTTTTTCCATAGGCTCCGCCCCCCTGACGAGCATCACAAAAATCGACGCTCAAGT
CAGAGGTGGCGAAACCCGACAGGACTATAAAGATACCAGGCGTTTCCCCCTGGAAGCTCCCTCGTGCGCT
CTCCTGTTCCGACCCTGCCGCTTACCGGATACCTGTCCGCCTTTCTCCCTTCGGGAAGCGTGGCGCTTTC
TCATAGCTCACGCTGTAGGTATCTCAGTTCGGTGTAGGTCGTTCGCTCCAAGCTGGGCTGTGTGCACGAA
CCCCCCGTTCAGCCCGACCGCTGCGCCTTATCCGGTAACTATCGTCTTGAGTCCAACCCGGTAAGACACG
ACTTATCGCCACTGGCAGCAGCCACTGGTAACAGGATTAGCAGAGCGAGGTATGTAGGCGGTGCTACAGA
GTTCTTGAAGTGGTGGCCTAACTACGGCTACACTAGAAGAACAGTATTTGGTATCTGCGCTCTGCTGAAG
CCAGTTACCTTCGGAAAAAGAGTTGGTAGCTCTTGATCCGGCAAACAAACCACCGCTGGTAGCGGTGGTT
TTTTTGTTTGCAAGCAGCAGATTACGCGCAGAAAAAAAGGATCTCAAGAAGATCCTTTGATCTTTTCTAC
GGGGTCTGACGCTCAGTGGAACGAAAACTCACGTTAAGGGATTTTGGTCATGAGATTATCAAAAAGGATC
TTCACCTAGATCCTTTTAAATTAAAAATGAAGTTTTAAATCAATCTAAAGTATATATGAGTAAACTTGGT
CTGACAGTTACCAATGCTTAATCAGTGAGGCACCTATCTCAGCGATCTGTCTATTTCGTTCATCCATAGT
TGCCTGACTCCCCGTCGTGTAGATAACTACGATACGGGAGGGCTTACCATCTGGCCCCAGTGCTGCAATG
ATACCGCGAGACCCACGCTCACCGGCTCCAGATTTATCAGCAATAAACCAGCCAGCCGGAAGGGCCGAGC
GCAGAAGTGGTCCTGCAACTTTATCCGCCTCCATCCAGTCTATTAATTGTTGCCGGGAAGCTAGAGTAAG
TAGTTCGCCAGTTAATAGTTTGCGCAACGTTGTTGCCATTGCTACAGGCATCGTGGTGTCACGCTCGTCG
TTTGGTATGGCTTCATTCAGCTCCGGTTCCCAACGATCAAGGCGAGTTACATGATCCCCCATGTTGTGCA
AAAAAGCGGTTAGCTCCTTCGGTCCTCCGATCGTTGTCAGAAGTAAGTTGGCCGCAGTGTTATCACTCAT
GGTTATGGCAGCACTGCATAATTCTCTTACTGTCATGCCATCCGTAAGATGCTTTTCTGTGACTGGTGAG
TACTCAACCAAGTCATTCTGAGAATAGTGTATGCGGCGACCGAGTTGCTCTTGCCCGGCGTCAATACGGG
ATAATACCGCGCCACATAGCAGAACTTTAAAAGTGCTCATCATTGGAAAACGTTCTTCGGGGCGAAAACT
CTCAAGGATCTTACCGCTGTTGAGATCCAGTTCGATGTAACCCACTCGTGCACCCAACTGATCTTCAGCA
TCTTTTACTTTCACCAGCGTTTCTGGGTGAGCAAAAACAGGAAGGCAAAATGCCGCAAAAAAGGGAATAA
GGGCGACACGGAAATGTTGAATACTCATACTCTTCCTTTTTCAATATTATTGAAGCATTTATCAGGGTTA
TTGTCTCATGAGCGGATACATATTTGAATGTATTTAGAAAAATAAACAAATAGGGGTTCCGCGCACATTT
CCCCGAAAAGTGCCACCTGACGTC
