>Addgene plasmid #65221 | pcDNA3-Delta(Pro-MP)ADAM17-HA | analyzer sequence | sequence record 110325
GCTTGGACCGAGCTCGGATCCCTAGTACGGCCGCAGTGTGCTGGAATTCGCCCCATGAGGCAGTCTCTCC
TATTCCTGACCAGCGTGGTTCCTTTCGTGCTGGCGGATATCAGCAATAAAGTTTGTGGGAACTCGAGGGT
GGATGAAGGAGAAGAGTGTGATCCTGGCATCATGTATCTGAACAACGACACCTGCTGCAACAGCGACTGC
ACGTTGAAGGAAGGTGTCCAGTGCAGTGACAGGAACAGTCCTTGCTGTAAAAACTGTCAGTTTGAGACTG
CCCAGAAGAAGTGCCAGGAGGCGATTAATGCTACTTGCAAAGGCGTGTCCTACTGCACAGGTAATAGCAG
TGAGTGCCCGCCTCCAGGAAATGCTGAAGATGACACTGTTTGCTTGGATCTTG
