>Addgene plasmid #65221 | pcDNA3-Delta(Pro-MP)ADAM17-HA | analyzer sequence | sequence record 110326
GCTCTACATTTAGGTGACCTATAGCCGCGGCCGCTAGCTCGAGTTAAGCGTAATCTGGAACATCGTATGG
GTAGGGCCCTCTAGATCCTCCGCACTCTGTTTCTTTGCTGTCAACACGATTCTGACGCTGCAGTTTAAAG
GAGGCAGCCTTTTCACTTCTGGTGACCGGATGGTCCGCGAGATCCTCAAATGACTTGGCAGCTGTGCTGC
TATTTGGGAAGGGGTCCTTCTCAAACCCATCCTCGTCCATATGTGAGTCTGTGCTGGGGTCTTCCTGGAT
GGTGTCCATTCTCTGGTGGTCCAGTTTTGGAGCTGCTGGCGCCGAAGGGATCACAGGGGCAGGCTGCAGG
CGGCCTGGAGTCTGGGGCGCAGGAAAGGGTTTGATAATGCGAACCGATGCAGAATCCATGCTGCTCAGCA
TTTCGACGTT
