>Addgene plasmid #65221 | pcDNA3-Delta(Pro-MP)ADAM17-HA Sequencing Result | analyzer sequence | sequence record 165305
ACTAGAGAACCCACTGCTTACTGGCTTATCGAAATTAATACGACTCACTATAGGGAGACCCAAGCTTGGT
ACCGAGCTCGGATCCACTAGTAACGGCCGCCAGTGTGCTGGAATTCGCCACCATGAGGCAGTCTCTCCTA
TTCCTGACCAGCGTGGTTCCTTTCGTGCTGGCGGATATCAGCAATAAAGTTTGTGGGAACTCGAGGGTGG
ATGAAGGAGAAGAGTGTGATCCTGGCATCATGTATCTGAACAACGACACCTGCTGCAACAGCGACTGCAC
GTTGAAGGAAGGTGTCCAGTGCAGTGACAGGAACAGTCCTTGCTGTAAAAACTGTCAGTTTGAGACTGCC
CAGAAGAAGTGCCAGGAGGCGATTAATGCTACTTGCAAAGGCGTGTCCTACTGCACAGGTAATAGCAGTG
AGTGCCCGCCTCCAGGAAATGCTGAAGATGACACTGTTTGCTTGGATCTTGGCAAGTGTAAGGATGGGAA
ATGCATCCCTTTCTGCGAGTGGGAACAGCAGCTGGAGTCCTGTGCATGTAGTGAAACTGACAACTCCTGC
AAGGTGTGCTGCAGGGACCTTTCTGGCCGCTGTGTGCCCTATGTCGATGCTGAACAAAAGAACTTATTTT
TGAGGAAAGGAAAGCCCTGCACAGTAGGATTTTGTGACATGAATGGCAAATGTGAGAAACGAGTACAGGA
TGTAATTGAACGATTTTGGGATTTCATTGACCAGCTGAGCATCAATACTTTTGGAAAGTTTTTAGCAGAC
AACATCGTTGGGTCTGTCCTGGTTTTCTCCTTGATATTTTGGATTCCTTTCAGCATTCTTGTCCATTGTG
TGGATA
