>Addgene plasmid #65221 | pcDNA3-Delta(Pro-MP)ADAM17-HA Sequencing Result | analyzer sequence | sequence record 165307
CTATAGCCGCGGCCGCTAGCTCGAGTTAAGCGTAATCTGGAACATCGTATGGGTAGGGCCCTCTAGATCC
TCCGCACTCTGTTTCTTTGCTGTCAACACGATTCTGACGCTGCAGTTTAAAGGAGGCAGCCTTTTCACTT
CTGGTGACCGGATGGTCCGCGAGATCCTCAAATGACTTGGCAGCTGTGCTGCTATTTGGGAAGGGGTCCT
TCTCAAACCCATCCTCGTCCATATGTGAGTCTGTGCTGGGGTCTTCCTGGATGGTGTCCATTCTCTGGTG
GTCCAGTTTTGGAGCTGCTGGCGCCGAAGGGATCACAGGGGCAGGCTGCAGGCGGCCTGGAGTCTGGGGC
GCAGGAAAGGGTTTGATAATGCGAACCGATGCAGAATCCATGCTGCTCAGCATTTCGACGTTACTGGGGT
GAAACAGAGACAGAGATTCATACTGTTTATCCAATTTCTTATCCACACAATGGACAAGAATGCTGAAAGG
AATCCAAAATATCAAGGAGAAAACCAGGACAGACCCAACGATGTTGTCTGCTAAAAACTTTCCAAAAGTA
TTGATGCTCAGCTGGTCAATGAAATCCCAAAATCGTTCAATTACATCCTGTACTCGTTTCTCACATTTGC
CATTCATGTCACAAAATCCTACTGTGCAGGGCTTTCCTTTCCTCAAAAATAAGTTCTTTTGTTCAGCATC
GACATAGGGCACACAGCGGCCAGAAAGGTCCCTGCAGCACACCTTGCAGGAGTTGTCAGTTTCACTACAT
GCACAGGACTCCAGCTGCTGTTCCCACTCGCAGAA
